>Addgene plasmid #209644 | pGL3-MTS-G3635A-R16-FZY2-S100N-UGI-Puro | addgene full sequence | sequence record 416863 | Addgene NGS Result
ACGCGTTGACATTGATTATTGACTAGTTATTAATAGTAATCAATTACGGGGTCATTAGTTCATAGCCCAT
ATATGGAGTTCCGCGTTACATAACTTACGGTAAATGGCCCGCCTGGCTGACCGCCCAACGACCCCCGCCC
ATTGACGTCAATAATGACGTATGTTCCCATAGTAACGCCAATAGGGACTTTCCATTGACGTCAATGGGTG
GAGTATTTACGGTAAACTGCCCACTTGGCAGTACATCAAGTGTATCATATGCCAAGTACGCCCCCTATTG
ACGTCAATGACGGTAAATGGCCCGCCTGGCATTATGCCCAGTACATGACCTTATGGGACTTTCCTACTTG
GCAGTACATCTACGTATTAGTCATCGCTATTACCATGGTGATGCGGTTTTGGCAGTACATCAATGGGCGT
GGATAGCGGTTTGACTCACGGGGATTTCCAAGTCTCCACCCCATTGACGTCAATGGGAGTTTGTTTTGGC
ACCAAAATCAACGGGACTTTCCAAAATGTCGTAACAACTCCGCCCCATTGACGCAAATGGGCGGTAGGCG
TGTACGGTGGGAGGTCTATATAAGCAGAGCTCTCTGGCTAACTAGAGAACCCACTGCTTACTGGCTTATC
GAAATTAATACGACTCACTATAGGGAGACAAGCTGGCTAGACCATGTTGGGGTTTGTGGGTCGGGTGGCC
GCTGCTCCGGCCTCCGGGGCCTTGCGGAGACTCACCCCTTCAGCGTCGCTGCCCCCAGCTCAGCTCTTAC
TGCGGGCCGCTCCGACGGCGGTCCATCCTGTCAGGGACTATGCGGCGCAAACATCTGAGAGCGGCGGAGG
CGGGAGCCCCGGCGCGGCCGCTGACTACAAGGATGACGACGATAAAGGTAGCGTGGATCTACGCACGCTC
GGCTACAGCCAGCAGCAACAGGAGAAGATCAAACCGAAGGTTCGTTCGACAGTGGCGCAGCACCACGAGG
CACTGGTCGGCCATGGGTTTACACACGCGCACATCGTTGCGCTCAGCCAACACCCGGCAGCGTTAGGGAC
CGTCGCTGTCAAGTATCAGGACATGATCGCAGCGTTGCCAGAGGCGACACACGAAGCGATCGTTGGCGTC
GGCAAACGGGGCGCCGGCGCACGCGCTCTGGAGGCCTTGCTCACGGTGGCGGGAGAGTTGAGAGGTCCAC
CGTTACAGTTGGACACAGGCCAACTTCTCAAGATTGCAAAACGTGGCGGCGTGACCGCAGTGGAGGCAGT
GCATGCATGGCGCAATGCACTGACGGGTGCCCCCCTGAACCTGACCCCGGAGCAGGTGGTGGCCATCGCT
AGTCATGACGGTGGCAAACAGGCTCTTGAAACCGTCCAACGCCTTCTACCAGTTCTCTGTCAAGCCCACG
GACTAACCCCAGCGCAAGTTGTAGCGATTGCTAGTAATATTGGTGGCAAACAGGCTCTTGAGACGGTTCA
GCGCCTCCTTCCAGTTCTCTGTCAAGCCCACGGACTCACCCCAGATCAGGTTGTAGCGATTGCTAGTAAC
AATGGTGGCAAACAGGCTCTTGAAACCGTACAGCGCCTACTGCCAGTTCTCTGTCAAGCCCACGGTCTGA
CTCCGGAGCAAGTTGTAGCGATTGCTAGTAATATTGGTGGCAAACAGGCTCTTGAGACGGTTCAGCGCCT
CCTTCCAGTTCTCTGTCAAGCCCACGGACTCACCCCAGATCAAGTGGTAGCGATTGCTAGTAACAATGGT
GGCAAACAGGCTCTTGAAACCGTACAGCGCCTACTGCCAGTTCTCTGTCAAGCCCACGGTCTGACTCCGG
AGCAAGTTGTAGCGATTGCTAGTAACAATGGTGGCAAACAGGCTCTTGAAACCGTACAGCGCCTACTGCC
AGTTCTCTGTCAAGCCCACGGTCTGACTCCGGAGCAAGTTGTAGCGATTGCTAGTAATATTGGTGGCAAA
CAGGCTCTTGAGACGGTTCAGCGCCTCCTTCCAGTTCTCTGTCAAGCCCACGGACTCACCCCAGATCAAG
TTGTAGCGATTGCTAGTAATGGGGGTGGCAAACAGGCTCTTGAGACTGTTCAGCGCCTTCTACCAGTTCT
CTGTCAAGCCCACGGCCTGACGCCCGAGCAAGTTGTAGCAATTGCTAGTAATGGGGGTGGCAAACAGGCT
CTTGAGACTGTTCAGCGCCTTCTACCAGTTCTCTGTCAAGCCCACGGCCTGACGCCCGAGCAAGTTGTAG
CGATTGCTAGTAACAATGGTGGCAAACAGGCTCTTGAAACCGTACAGCGCCTACTGCCAGTTCTCTGTCA
AGCCCACGGTCTGACTCCGGAGCAAGTTGTAGCGATTGCTAGTAATATTGGTGGCAAACAGGCTCTTGAG
ACGGTTCAGCGCCTCCTTCCAGTTCTCTGTCAAGCCCACGGACTCACCCCAGATCAAGTTGTAGCGATTG
CTAGTAACAATGGTGGCAAACAGGCTCTTGAAACCGTACAGCGCCTACTGCCAGTTCTCTGTCAAGCCCA
CGGTCTGACTCCGGAGCAAGTTGTAGCGATAGCCAGTAATGGGGGTGGCAAACAGGCTCTTGAGACTGTT
CAGCGCCTTCTACCAGTTCTCTGTCAAGCCCACGGCCTGACGCCCGAGCAAGTTGTAGCGATTGCTAGTA
ATATTGGTGGCAAACAGGCTCTTGAGACGGTTCAGCGCCTCCTTCCAGTTCTCTGTCAAGCCCACGGACT
CACCCCAGATCAAGTTGTAGCGATTGCAAGTAATATTGGTGGCAAACAGGCTCTTGAGACGGTTCAGCGC
CTCCTTCCAGTTCTCTGTCAAGCCCACGGACTCACCCCAGATCAAGTTGTAGCGATTGCTTCCAATATTG
GCGGCAGGCCGGCGCTGGAGAGCATTGTTGCCCAGTTATCTCGCCCTGATCCGGCGTTGGCCGCGTTGAC
CAACGACCACCTCGTCGCGCTAGCCTGCCTCGGCGGACGTCCTGCGCTGGATGCAGTGAAAAAGGGATTG
GGAGGCTCCATGAGCTTGCCAGAGTACGATGGCACCACCACCCATGGCGTGTTGGTGTTGGATGATGGCA
CCCAGATCGGCTTCACCAGCGGCAACGGCGATCCAAGGTACACCAACTACAGGAACAACGGCCACGTGGA
ACAAAAGAGCGCATTGTACATGAGGGAGAACAACATCAGCAACGCAACCGTGTACCATAACAACACCAAC
GGCACCTGCGGCTACTGCAACACCATGACCGCAACCTTTTTGCCAGAGGGCGCAACCTTGACCGTGGTGC
CACCAGAGAACGCAGTGGCAAACAACAGCTCTGGAGGCAGCACCAACCTGTCTGACATCATCGAGAAGGA
GACAGGCAAGCAGCTGGTCATCCAGGAGAGCATCCTGATGCTGCCCGAAGAAGTCGAAGAAGTGATCGGA
AACAAGCCTGAGAGCGATATCCTGGTCCATACCGCCTACGACGAGAGTACCGACGAAAATGTGATGCTGC
TGACATCCGACGCCCCAGAGTATAAGCCCTGGGCTCTGGTCATCCAGGATTCCAACGGAGAGAACAAAAT
CAAAATGCTGTAATCTAGAGGGCCCGTTTAAACCCGCTGATCAGCCTCGACTGTGCCTTCTAGTTGCCAG
CCATCTGTTGTTTGCCCCTCCCCCGTGCCTTCCTTGACCCTGGAAGGTGCCACTCCCACTGTCCTTTCCT
AATAAAATGAGGAAATTGCATCGCATTGTCTGAGTAGGTGTCATTCTATTCTGGGGGGTGGGGTGGGGCA
GGACAGCAAGGGGGAGGATTGGGAAGACAATAGCAGGCATGCTGGGGATGCGGTGGGCTCTATGGCTCGA
GGGGGTTGGGGTTGCGCCTTTTCCAAGGCAGCCCTGGGTTTGCGCAGGGACGCGGCTGCTCTGGGCGTGG
TTCCGGGAAACGCAGCGGCGCCGACCCTGGGACTCGCACATTCTTCACGTCCGTTCGCAGCGTCACCCGG
ATCTTCGCCGCTACCCTTGTGGGCCCCCCGGCGACGCTTCCTGCTCCGCCCCTAAGTCGGGAAGGTTCCT
TGCGGTTCGCGGCGTGCCGGACGTGACAAACGGAAGCCGCACGTCTCACTAGTACCCTCGCAGACGGACA
GCGCCAGGGAGCAATGGCAGCGCGCCGACCGCGATGGGCTGTGGCCAATAGCGGCTGCTCAGCAGGGCGC
GCCGAGAGCAGCGGCCGGGAAGGGGCGGTGCGGGAGGCGGGGTGTGGGGCGGTAGTGTGGGCCCTGTTCC
TGCCCGCGCGGTGTTCCGCATTCTGCAAGCCTCCGGAGCGCACGTCGGCAGTCGGCTCCCTCGTTGACCG
AATCACCGACCTCTCTCCCCAGGGGGATCCACCGGAGCTTACCATGACCGAGTACAAGCCCACGGTGCGC
CTCGCCACCCGCGACGACGTCCCCAGGGCCGTACGCACCCTCGCCGCCGCGTTCGCCGACTACCCCGCCA
CGCGCCACACCGTCGATCCGGACCGCCACATCGAGCGGGTCACCGAGCTGCAAGAACTCTTCCTCACGCG
CGTCGGGCTCGACATCGGCAAGGTGTGGGTCGCGGACGACGGCGCCGCGGTGGCGGTCTGGACCACGCCG
GAGAGCGTCGAAGCGGGGGCGGTGTTCGCCGAGATCGGCCCGCGCATGGCCGAGTTGAGCGGTTCCCGGC
TGGCCGCGCAGCAACAGATGGAAGGCCTCCTGGCGCCGCACCGGCCCAAGGAGCCCGCGTGGTTCCTGGC
CACCGTCGGCGTCTCGCCCGACCACCAGGGCAAGGGTCTGGGCAGCGCCGTCGTGCTCCCCGGAGTGGAG
GCGGCCGAGCGCGCCGGGGTGCCCGCCTTCCTGGAAACCTCCGCGCCCCGCAACCTCCCCTTCTACGAGC
GGCTCGGCTTCACCGTCACCGCCGACGTCGAGGTGCCCGAAGGACCGCGCACCTGGTGCATGACCCGCAA
GCCCGGTGCCTGACGCCCGCCCCACGACCCGCAGCGCCCGACCGAAAGGAGCGCACGACCCCATGCATCG
GTACCTTTAAGACCAATGACTTACAAGGCAGCTGTAGATCTTAGCCACTTTCTAGAGTCGGGGCGGCCGG
CCGCTTCGAGCAGACATGATAAGATACATTGATGAGTTTGGACAAACCACAACTAGAATGCAGTGAAAAA
AATGCTTTATTTGTGAAATTTGTGATGCTATTGCTTTATTTGTAACCATTATAAGCTGCAATAAACAAGT
TAACAACAACAATTGCATTCATTTTATGTTTCAGGTTCAGGGGGAGGTGTGGGAGGTTTTTTAAAGCAAG
TAAAACCTCTACAAATGTGGTAAAATCGATAAGGATCCGTCGACCGATGCCCTTGAGAGCCTTCAACCCA
GTCAGCTCCTTCCGGTGGGCGCGGGGCATGACTATCGTCGCCGCACTTATGACTGTCTTCTTTATCATGC
AACTCGTAGGACAGGTGCCGGCAGCGCTCTTCCGCTTCCTCGCTCACTGACTCGCTGCGCTCGGTCGTTC
GGCTGCGGCGAGCGGTATCAGCTCACTCAAAGGCGGTAATACGGTTATCCACAGAATCAGGGGATAACGC
AGGAAAGAACATGTGAGCAAAAGGCCAGCAAAAGGCCAGGAACCGTAAAAAGGCCGCGTTGCTGGCGTTT
TTCCATAGGCTCCGCCCCCCTGACGAGCATCACAAAAATCGACGCTCAAGTCAGAGGTGGCGAAACCCGA
CAGGACTATAAAGATACCAGGCGTTTCCCCCTGGAAGCTCCCTCGTGCGCTCTCCTGTTCCGACCCTGCC
GCTTACCGGATACCTGTCCGCCTTTCTCCCTTCGGGAAGCGTGGCGCTTTCTCATAGCTCACGCTGTAGG
TATCTCAGTTCGGTGTAGGTCGTTCGCTCCAAGCTGGGCTGTGTGCACGAACCCCCCGTTCAGCCCGACC
GCTGCGCCTTATCCGGTAACTATCGTCTTGAGTCCAACCCGGTAAGACACGACTTATCGCCACTGGCAGC
AGCCACTGGTAACAGGATTAGCAGAGCGAGGTATGTAGGCGGTGCTACAGAGTTCTTGAAGTGGTGGCCT
AACTACGGCTACACTAGAAGAACAGTATTTGGTATCTGCGCTCTGCTGAAGCCAGTTACCTTCGGAAAAA
GAGTTGGTAGCTCTTGATCCGGCAAACAAACCACCGCTGGTAGCGGTGGTTTTTTTGTTTGCAAGCAGCA
GATTACGCGCAGAAAAAAAGGATCTCAAGAAGATCCTTTGATCTTTTCTACGGGGTCTGACGCTCAGTGG
AACGAAAACTCACGTTAAGGGATTTTGGTCATGAGATTATCAAAAAGGATCTTCACCTAGATCCTTTTAA
ATTAAAAATGAAGTTTTAAATCAATCTAAAGTATATATGAGTAAACTTGGTCTGACAGTTACCAATGCTT
AATCAGTGAGGCACCTATCTCAGCGATCTGTCTATTTCGTTCATCCATAGTTGCCTGACTCCCCGTCGTG
TAGATAACTACGATACGGGAGGGCTTACCATCTGGCCCCAGTGCTGCAATGATACCGCGGGACCCACGCT
CACCGGCTCCAGATTTATCAGCAATAAACCAGCCAGCCGGAAGGGCCGAGCGCAGAAGTGGTCCTGCAAC
TTTATCCGCCTCCATCCAGTCTATTAATTGTTGCCGGGAAGCTAGAGTAAGTAGTTCGCCAGTTAATAGT
TTGCGCAACGTTGTTGCCATTGCTACAGGCATCGTGGTGTCACGCTCGTCGTTTGGTATGGCTTCATTCA
GCTCCGGTTCCCAACGATCAAGGCGAGTTACATGATCCCCCATGTTGTGCAAAAAAGCGGTTAGCTCCTT
CGGTCCTCCGATCGTTGTCAGAAGTAAGTTGGCCGCAGTGTTATCACTCATGGTTATGGCAGCACTGCAT
AATTCTCTTACTGTCATGCCATCCGTAAGATGCTTTTCTGTGACTGGTGAGTACTCAACCAAGTCATTCT
GAGAATAGTGTATGCGGCGACCGAGTTGCTCTTGCCCGGCGTCAATACGGGATAATACCGCGCCACATAG
CAGAACTTTAAAAGTGCTCATCATTGGAAAACGTTCTTCGGGGCGAAAACTCTCAAGGATCTTACCGCTG
TTGAGATCCAGTTCGATGTAACCCACTCGTGCACCCAACTGATCTTCAGCATCTTTTACTTTCACCAGCG
TTTCTGGGTGAGCAAAAACAGGAAGGCAAAATGCCGCAAAAAAGGGAATAAGGGCGACACGGAAATGTTG
AATACTCATACTCTTCCTTTTTCAATATTATTGAAGCATTTATCAGGGTTATTGTCTCATGAGCGGATAC
ATATTTGAATGTATTTAGAAAAATAAACAAATAGGGGTTCCGCGCACATTTCCCCGAAAAGTGCCACCTG
Features (pLannotate 1.2.2; 17 found; start..end, strand, type, name):
      8..387     +  enhancer       CMV enhancer: human cytomegalovirus immediate early enhancer
    388..591     +  promoter       CMV promoter: human cytomegalovirus (CMV) immediate early promoter
    587..620     +  LTR            5' LTR (truncated) (fragment): truncated 5' long terminal repeat (LTR) from HIV-1
    636..654     +  promoter       T7 promoter: promoter for bacteriophage T7 RNA polymerase
    698..1402    +  CDS            avrXa10 (fragment): AVX10_XANOO - Experimental evidence at protein level: Swiss-Prot protein existence level 1. Avirulence protein. Induces the hypersensitive response (HR)in rice plants carrying the resistance gene Xa10. Activity depends on the presence of the core repeat domains; replacement with repeat domains from other proteins (AvrBs3 of X.euvesicatoria (AC P14727) or AvrXa7 of this organism) does not elicit the HR. Probably acts as a transcription factor in its host plant (rice) to induce plant resistance or disease. From Xanthomonas oryzae pv. oryzae.
   2891..3010    +  CDS            avrBs3 (fragment): AVRB3_XANEU - Experimental evidence at protein level: Swiss-Prot protein existence level 1. Avirulence protein. Acts as a transcription factor in C.annuum plants. In susceptible plants lacking the Bs3 resistance gene induces expression of a number of genes, including genes homologous to a family of auxin-induced genes, alpha-expansin genes, pectate lyase, anthocyanidin glucoside rhamnosyl transferase and at least one transcription factor, UPA20. Their expression leads to plant hypertrophy in mesophyll cells, probably mainly mediated by UPA20 (PubMed:17962565). In resistant plants induces the h
   3332..3580    +  CDS            UGI: UNGI_BPPB2 - Experimental evidence at protein level: Swiss-Prot protein existence level 1. This protein binds specifically and reversibly to the host uracil-DNA glycosylase, preventing removal of uracil residues from PBS2 DNA by the host uracil-excision repair system. From Bacillus phage PBS2 (Bacteriophage PBS2).
   3621..3845    +  polyA_signal   bGH poly(A) signal: bovine growth hormone polyadenylation signal
   3852..4362    +  promoter       hPGK promoter: human phosphoglycerate kinase 1 promoter
   4384..4983    +  CDS            PuroR (fragment): puromycin N-acetyltransferase; pac from Streptomyces; confers resistance to puromycin
   5026..5094    +  CDS            nef (fragment): NEF_HV1Z2 - Experimental evidence at protein level: Swiss-Prot protein existence level 1. Extracellular Nef protein targets CD4(+) T-lymphocytes for apoptosis by interacting with CXCR4 surface receptors. From Human immunodeficiency virus type 1 group M subtype D (isolate Z2/CDC-Z34) (HIV-1).
   5130..5251    -  polyA_signal   SV40 poly(A) signal: SV40 polyadenylation signal
   5274..5342    -  CDS            large T antigen (fragment): large T antigen from SV40 (simian virus 40)
   5358..5490    +  CDS            TcR (fragment): tetracycline efflux protein; tet; confers resistance to tetracycline
   5670..6258    -  rep_origin     ori: high-copy-number ColE1/pMB1/pBR322/pUC origin of replication
   6429..7289    -  CDS            AmpR: β-lactamase; bla; confers resistance to ampicillin, carbenicillin, and related antibiotics
   7290..7394    -  promoter       AmpR promoter: bla
