[The description below was written by a language model from this plasmid's Addgene catalogue record and pLannotate feature annotations shown in this document.]
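Description:
pGL3-MTS-G3635A-R16-FZY2-S100N-UGI-Puro is a 7.4 kb mammalian expression plasmid on a pGL3 backbone, built to install the m.G3635A mutation in human mitochondrial DNA as part of a TALE-based mitochondrial base editor system. It is propagated in E. coli as a high-copy plasmid through a ColE1/pUC-type origin and is selected with ampicillin via the bla gene and its native promoter.

The editor cassette is driven by the CMV enhancer and immediate-early promoter, with a T7 promoter just upstream of the coding region. The annotated open reading frame begins with a segment matching the Xanthomonas TAL effector AvrXa10 and contains a later segment matching AvrBs3, consistent with the N- and C-terminal scaffolds of a designer TALE. The roughly 1.5 kb unannotated stretch between them presumably holds the repeat array that specifies the DNA target near position 3635. The region between the TALE C-terminal fragment and UGI is also unannotated and, judging by the plasmid name, would carry the deaminase component designated FZY2 with an S100N substitution. The mitochondrial targeting sequence (MTS) implied by the name is likewise not annotated. "R16" may denote a right-side TALE arm, which would imply a partner plasmid, but the record does not define this term. The fusion ends with the phage PBS2 uracil glycosylase inhibitor (UGI), which blocks excision of the uracil intermediate and so favours C-to-T (G-to-A) conversion, followed by a bGH polyadenylation signal.

A separate hPGK promoter drives puromycin N-acetyltransferase, allowing enrichment of transfected cells. Short hits to the HIV-1 LTR, nef, SV40 large T antigen and TcR appear to be non-functional backbone remnants.
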