Addgene plasmid #209644: pGL3-MTS-G3635A-R16-FZY2-S100N-UGI-Puro
Purpose: To install m.G3635 mutation on mtDNA
Depositing lab: Bin Shen. Depositing organization: Nanjing Medical University. Publication: Developing mitochondrial base editors with diverse context compatibility and high fidelity via saturated spacer library. Sun H, Wang Z, Shen L, Feng Y, Han L, Qian X, Meng R, Ji K, Liang D, Zhou F, Lou X, Zhang J, Shen B. Nat Commun. 2023 Oct 19;14(1):6625. doi: 10.1038/s41467-023-42359-3. PubMed 37857619.
Backbone
  Vector backbone: pGL3
  Vector type: Mammalian Expression
Growth in bacteria
  Bacterial resistance: Ampicillin, 100 μg/mL
  Growth temperature: 37°C
  Growth strain: DH5alpha
  Copy number: High Copy
Gene/Insert
  Gene/Insert name: R16-FZY2-S100N
  Species: H. sapiens (human)
  Cloning method: Gateway Cloning
Terms and licenses: Academic/Nonprofit Terms; Industry Terms: Not Available to Industry
How to cite: pGL3-MTS-G3635A-R16-FZY2-S100N-UGI-Puro was a gift from Bin Shen (Addgene plasmid # 209644 ; http://n2t.net/addgene:209644 ; RRID:Addgene_209644)
